>Addgene plasmid #217892 | p1071-Lenti-Single loxP | addgene full sequence | sequence record 434051 | Addgene NGS Result
ACCAATAGGCCGAAATCGGCAAAATCCCTTATAAATCAAAAGAATAGACCGAGATAGGGT
[37 nt withheld, positions 61-97]
AAAGAACGTGGACTCCAACGTCAAAGG
[49 nt withheld, positions 125-173]
T
[91 nt withheld, positions 175-265]
G
[124 nt withheld, positions 267-390]
GGGGATACCCCCTAGAGCCCCAGCTGGTTCTTTCCGCCTCAGAAGCCATAGAGCCCACCGCATCCCCAGC
ATGCCTGCTATTGTCTTCCCAATCCTCCCCCTTGCTGTCCTGCCCCACCCCACCCCCCAGAATAGAATGA
CACCTACTCAGACAATGCGATGCAATTTCCTCATTTTATTAGGAAAGGACAGTGGGAGTGGCACCTTCCA
GGGTCAAGGAAGGCACGGGGGAGGGGCAAACAACAGATGGCTGGCAACTAGAAGGCACAGTCGAGGCTGA
TCAGCGGGTTTAAACGGGCCCTGCTAGAGATTTTCCACACTGACTAAAAGGGTCTGAGGGATCTCTAGTT
ACCAGAGTCACACAACAGACGGGCACACACTACTTGAAGCACTCAAGGCAAGCTTTATTGAGGCTTAAGC
AGTGGGTTCCCTAGTTAGCCAGAGAGCTCCCAGGCTCAGATCTGGTCTAACCAGAGAGACCCAGTACAGT
CCGGATGCAGCTCTCGGGCCATGTGATGAAATGCTAGGCGGCTGTCAAACCTCCACTCTAATACTTCTCT
CTCCGGGTCATCCATCCCATGCAGGCTCACAGGGTGTAACAAGCGGGTGTTCTCTCCTTCATTGGCTTCT
TCTACCTTCTCTTGCTCAACTGGTACTAGCTTGTAGCACCATCCAAAGGTCAGTGGATATCTGATCCCTG
GCCCTGGTGTGTAGTTCTGCCAATCAGGGAAGTAGCCTTGTGTGTGGTAGATCCACAGATCAAGGATATC
TTGTCTTCGTTGGGAGTGAATTAGCCCTTCCAGTCCCCCCTTTTCTTTTAAAAAGTGGCTAAGATCTACA
GCTGCCTTGTAAGTCATTGGTCTTAAAGGTACCTGAGGTGTGACTGGAAAACCCACCTCCTCCTCCTCTT
GTGCTTCTAGCCAGGCACAATCAGCATTGGTAGCTGCTGTATTGCTACTTGTGATTGCTCCATGTTTTTC
TAGGTCTCGAGGTCGACGGTATCGATGCGGGGAGGCGGCCCAAAGGGAGATCCGACTCGTCTGAGGGCGA
AGGCGAAGACGCGGAAGAGGCCGCAGAGCCGGCAGCAGGCCGCGGGAAGGAAGGTCCGCTGGATTGAGGG
CCGAAGGGACGTAGCAGAAGGACGTCCCGCGCAGAATCCAGGTGGCAACACAGGCGAGCAGCCAAGGAAA
GGACGATGATTTCCCCGACAACACCACGGAATTGTCAGTGCCCAACAGCCGAGCCCCTGTCCAGCAGCGG
GCAAGGCAGGCGGCGATGAGTTCCGCCGTGGCAATAGGGAGGGGGAAAGCGAAAGTCCCGGAAAGGAGCT
GACAGGTGGTGGCAATGCCCCAACCAGTGGGGGTTGCGTCAGCAAACACAGTGCACACCACGCCACGTTG
CCTGACAACGGGCCACAACTCCTCATAAAGAGACAGCAACCAGGATTTATACAAGGAGGAGAAAATGAAA
GCCATACGGGAAGCAATAGCATGATACAAAGGCATTAAAGCAGCGTATCCACATAGCGTAAAAGGAGCAA
CATAGTTAAGAATACCAGTCAATCTTTCACAAATTTTGTAATCCAGAGGTTGATTAGCAAAAAAGCACCG
ACTCGGTGCCACTTTTTCAAGTTGATAACGGACTAGCCTTATTTAAACTTGCTATGCTGATAACTTCGTA
TAATGTATGCTATACGAAGTTATCAGCATAGCTCTTAAACAGAGACGTTACGTATACTGATCGTCTCCGG
TGTTTCGTCCTTTCCACAAGATATATAAAGCCAAGAAATCGAAATACTTTCAAGTTACGGTAAGCATATG
ATAGTCCATTTTAAAACATAATTTTAAAACTGCAAACTACCCAAGAAATTATTACTTTCTACGTCACGTA
TTTTGTACTAATATCTTTGTGTTTACAGTCAAATTAATTCTAATTATCTCTCTAACAGCCTTGTATCGTA
TATGCAAATATGAAGGAATCATGGGAAATAATTAACCAAACTGGATCTCTGCTGTCCCTGTAATAAACCC
GAAAATTTTGAATTTTTGTAATTTGTTTTTGTAATTCTTTAGTTTGTATGTCTGTTGCTATTATGTCTAC
TATTCTTTCCCCTGCACTGTACCCCCCAATCCCCCCTTTTCTTTTAAAATTGTGGATGAATACTGCCATT
TGTCTGCAGAATTGGCGCACGCAGTGCCGATCCGTTCACTAATCGAATGGATCTGTCTCTGTCTCTCTCT
CCACCTTCTTCTTCTATTCCTTCGGGCCTGTCGGGTCCCCTCGGGGTTGGGAGGTGGGTCTGAAACGATA
ATGGTGAATATCCCTGCCTAACTCTATTCACTATAGAAAGTACAGCAAAAACTATTCTTAAACCTACCAA
GCCTCCTACTATCATTATGAATAATTTTATATACCACAGCCAATTTGTTATGTTAAACCAATTCCACAAA
CTTGCCCATTTATCTAATTCCAATAATTCTTGTTCATTCTTTTCTTGCTGGTTTTGCGATTCTTCAATTA
AGGAGTGTATTAAGCTTGTGTAATTGTTAATTTCTCTGTCCCACTCCATCCAGGTCGTGTGATTCCAAAT
CTGTTCCAGAGATTTATTACTCCAACTAGCATTCCAAGGCACAGCAGTGGTGCAAATGAGTTTTCCAGAG
CAACCCCAAATCCCCAGGAGCTGTTGATCCTTTAGGTATCTTTCCACAGCCAGGATTCTTGCCTGGAGCT
GCTTGATGCCCCAGACTGTGAGTTGCAACAGATGCTGTTGCGCCTCAATAGCCCTCAGCAAATTGTTCTG
CTGCTGCACTATACCAGACAATAATTGTCTGGCCTGTACCGTCAGCGTCATTGACGCTGCGCCCATAGTG
CTTCCTGCTGCTCCCAAGAACCCAAGGAACAAAGCTCCTATTCCCACTGCTCTTTTTTCTCTCTGCACCA
CTCTTCTCTTTGCCTTGGTGGGTGCTACTCCTAATGGTTCAATTTTTACTACTTTATATTTATATAATTC
ACTTCTCCAATTGTCCCTCATATCTCCTCCTCCAGGTCTGAAGATCAGCGGCCGCTTGCTGTGCGGTGGT
CTTACTTTTGTTTTGCTCTTCCTCTATCTTGTCTAAAGCTTCCTTGGTGTCTTTTATCTCTATCCTTTGA
TGCACACAATAGAGGGTTGCTACTGTATTATATAATGATCTAAGTTCTTCTGATCCTGTCTGAAGGGATG
GTTGTAGCTGTCCCAGTATTTGTCTACAGCCTTCTGATGTTTCTAACAGGCCAGGATTAACTGCGAATCG
TTCTAGCTCCCTGCTTGCCCATACTATATGTTTTAATTTATATTTTTTCTTTCCCCCTGGCCTTAACCGA
ATTTTTTCCCATCGCGATCTAATTCTCCCCCGCTTAATACTGACGCTCTCGCACCCATCTCTCTCCTTCT
AGCCTCCGCTAGTCAAAATTTTTGGCGTACTCACCAGTCGCCGCCCCTCGCCTCTTGCCGTGCGCGCTTC
AGCAAGCCGAGTCCTGCGTCGAGAGAGCTCCTCTGGTTTCCCTTTCGCTTTCAAGTCCCTGTTCGGGCGC
CACTGCTAGAGATTTTCCACACTGACTAAAAGGGTCTGAGGGATCTCTAGTTACCAGAGTCACACAACAG
ACGGGCACACACTACTTGAAGCACTCAAGGCAAGCTTTATTGAGGCTTAAGCAGTGGGTTCCCTAGTTAG
CCAGAGAGCTCCCAGGCTCAGATCTGGTCTAACCAGAGAGACCCAGTACAGGCAAAACGCGCTGCTTATA
TAGACCTCCCACCGTACACGCCTACCGCCCATTTGCGTCAATGGGGCGGAGTTGTTACGACATTTTGGAA
AGTCCCGTTGATTTTGGTGCCAAAACAAACTCCCATTGACGTCAATGGGGTGGAGACTTGGAAATCCCCG
TGAGTCAAACCGCTATCCACGCCCATTGATGTACTGCCAAAACCGCATCACCATGGTAATAGCGATGACT
AATACGTAGATGTACTGCCAAGTAGGAAAGTCCCATAAGGTCATGTACTGGGCATAATGCCAGGCGGGCC
ATTTACCGTCATTGACGTCAATAGGGGGCGTACTTGGCATATGATACACTTGATGTACTGCCAAGTGGGC
AGTTTACCGTAAATACTCCACCCATTGACGTCAATGGAAAGTCCCTATTGGCGTTACTATGGGAACATAC
GTCATTATTGACGTCAATGGGCGGGGGTCGTTGGGCGGTCAGCCAGGCGGGCCATTTACCGTAAGTTATG
TAACGCGGAACTCCATATATGGGCTATGAACTAATGACCCCGTAATTGATTACTATTAATAACTAGTCAA
TAATCAATGTCAACGCGTATATCTGGCCCGTACATCGCGAAGCAGCGCAAAACGCCTAACCCTAAGCAGA
TTCTTCATGCAATTGTCGGTCAAGCCTTGCCTTGTTGTAGCTTAAATTTTGCTCGCGCACTACTCAGCGA
CCTCCAACACACAAGCAGGGAGCAGATACTGGCTTAACTATGCGGCATCAGAGCAGATTGTACTGAGAGT
GCACCATAGGGGATCGGGAGATCTCCCGATCCGTCGACGTCAGGTGGCACTTTTCGGGGAAATGTGCGCG
GAACCCCTATTTGTTTATTTTTCTAAATACATTCAAATATGTATCCGCTCATGAGACAATAACCCTGATA
AATGCTTCAATAATATTGAAAAAGGAAGAGTATGAGTATTCAACATTTCCGTGTCGCCCTTATTCCCTTT
TTTGCGGCATTTTGCCTTCCTGTTTTTGCTCACCCAGAAACGCTGGTGAAAGTAAAAGATGCTGAAGATC
AGTTGGGTGCACGAGTGGGTTACATCGAACTGGATCTCAACAGCGGTAAGATCCTTGAGAGTTTTCGCCC
CGAAGAACGTTTTCCAATGATGAGCACTTTTAAAGTTCTGCTATGTGGCGCGGTATTATCCCGTATTGAC
GCCGGGCAAGAGCAACTCGGTCGCCGCATACACTATTCTCAGAATGACTTGGTTGAGTACTCACCAGTCA
CAGAAAAGCATCTTACGGATGGCATGACAGTAAGAGAATTATGCAGTGCTGCCATAACCATGAGTGATAA
CACTGCGGCCAACTTACTTCTGACAACGATCGGAGGACCGAAGGAGCTAACCGCTTTTTTGCACAACATG
GGGGATCATGTAACTCGCCTTGATCGTTGGGAACCGGAGCTGAATGAAGCCATACCAAACGACGAGCGTG
ACACCACGATGCCTGTAGCAATGGCAACAACGTTGCGCAAACTATTAACTGGCGAACTACTTACTCTAGC
TTCCCGGCAACAATTAATAGACTGGATGGAGGCGGATAAAGTTGCAGGACCACTTCTGCGCTCGGCCCTT
CCGGCTGGCTGGTTTATTGCTGATAAATCTGGAGCCGGTGAGCGTGGGTCTCGCGGTATCATTGCAGCAC
TGGGGCCAGATGGTAAGCCCTCCCGTATCGTAGTTATCTACACGACGGGGAGTCAGGCAACTATGGATGA
ACGAAATAGACAGATCGCTGAGATAGGTGCCTCACTGATTAAGCATTGGTAACTGTCAGACCAAGTTTAC
TCATATATACTTTAGATTGATTTAAAACTTCATTTTTAATTTAAAAGGATCTAGGTGAAGATCCTTTTTG
ATAATCTCATGACCAAAATCCCTTAACGTGAGTTTTCGTTCCACTGAGCGTCAGACCCCGTAGAAAAGAT
CAAAGGATCTTCTTGAGATCCTTTTTTTCTGCGCGTAATCTGCTGCTTGCAAACAAAAAAACCACCGCTA
CCAGCGGTGGTTTGTTTGCCGGATCAAGAGCTACCAACTCTTTTTCCGAAGGTAACTGGCTTCAGCAGAG
CGCAGATACCAAATACTGTTCTTCTAGTGTAGCCGTAGTTAGGCCACCACTTCAAGAACTCTGTAGCACC
GCCTACATACCTCGCTCTGCTAATCCTGTTACCAGTGGCTGCTGCCAGTGGCGATAAGTCGTGTCTTACC
GGGTTGGACTCAAGACGATAGTTACCGGATAAGGCGCAGCGGTCGGGCTGAACGGGGGGTTCGTGCACAC
AGCCCAGCTTGGAGCGAACGACCTACACCGAACTGAGATACCTACAGCGTGAGCTATGAGAAAGCGCCAC
GCTTCCCGAAGGGAGAAAGGCGGACAGGTATCCGGTAAGCGGCAGGGTCGGAACAGGAGAGCGCACGAGG
GAGCTTCCAGGGGGAAACGCCTGGTATCTTTATAGTCCTGTCGGGTTTCGCCACCTCTGACTTGAGCGTC
GATTTTTGTGATGCTCGTCAGGGGGGCGGAGCCTATGGAAAAACGCCAGCAACGCGGCCTTTTTACGGTT
CCTGGCCTTTTGCTGGCCTTTTGCTCACATGTTCTTTCCTGCGTTATCCCCTGATTCTGTGGATAACCGT
ATTACCGCCTTTGAGTGAGCTGATACCGCTCGCCGCAGCCGAACGACCGAGCGCAGCGAGTCAGTGAGCG
AGGAAGCGGAAGAGCGCCCAATACGCAAACCGCCTCTCCCCGCGCGTTGGCCGATTCATTAATGCAGCTG
GCACGACAGGTTTCCCGACTGGAAAGCGGGCAGTGAGCGCAACGCAATTAATGTGAGTTAGCTCACTCAT
TAGGCACCCCAGGCTTTACACTTTATGCTTCCGGCTCGTATGTTGTGTGGAATTGTGAGCGGATAACAAT
TTCACACAGGAAACAGCTATGACCATGATTACGCCAAGCTCTAGCTAGAGGTCGACGGTATACAGACATG
ATAAGATACATTGATGAGTTTGGACAAACCACAACTAGAATGCAGTGAAAAAAATGCTTTATTTGTGAAA
TTTGTGATGCTATTGCTTTATTTGTAACCATTATAAGCTGCAATAAACAAGTTGGGGTGGGCGAAGAACT
CCAGCATGAGATCCCCGCGCTGGAGGATCATCCAGCCGGCGTCCCGGAAAACGATTCCGAAGCCCAACCT
TTCATAGAAGGCGGCGGTGGAATCGAAATCTCGTAGCACGTGTCAGTCCTGCTCCTCGGCCACGAAGTGC
ACGCAGTTGCCGGCCGGGTCGCGCAGGGCGAACTCCCGCCCCCACGGCTGCTCGCCGATCTCGGTCATGG
CCGGCCCGGAGGCGTCCCGGAAGTTCGTGGACACGACCTCCGACCACTCGGCGTACAGCTCGTCCAGGCC
GCGCACCCACACCCAGGCCAGGGTGTTGTCCGGCACCACCTGGTCCTGGACCGCGCTGATGAACAGGGTC
ACGTCGTCCCGGACCACACCGGCGAAGTCGTCCTCCACGAAGTCCCGGGAGAACCCGAGCCGGTCGGTCC
AGAACTCGACCGCTCCGGCGACGTCGCGCGCGGTGAGCACCGGAACGGCACTGGTCAACTTGGCCATGGT
TTAGTTCCTCACCTTGTCGTATTATACTATGCCGATATACTATGCCGATGATTAATTGTCAACACGTGCT
GATCAGATCCGAAAATGGATATACAAGCTCCCGGGAGCTTTTTGCAAAAGCCTAGGCCTCCAAAAAAGCC
TCCTCACTACTTCTGGAATAGCTCAGAGGCAGAGGCGGCCTCGGCCTCTGCATAAATAAAAAAAATTAGT
CAGCCATGGGGCGGAGAATGGGCGGAACTGGGCGGAGTTAGGGGCGGGATGGGCGGAGTTAGGGGCGGGA
CTATGGTTGCTGACTAATTGAGATGCATGCTTTGCATACTTCTGCCTGCTGGGGAGCCTGGGGACTTTCC
ACACCTGGTTGCTGACTAATTGAGATGCATGCTTTGCATACTTCTGCCTGCTGGGGAGCCTGGGGACTTT
CCACACCCTAACTGACACACATTCCACAGAATTAATTCGCGTTAAATTTTTGTTAAATCAGCTCATTTTT
TA
Features (pLannotate 1.2.2; 30 found; start..end, strand, type, name):
    411..432     -  promoter       SV40 promoter (fragment): SV40 enhancer and early promoter
    436..660     -  polyA_signal   bGH poly(A) signal: bovine growth hormone polyadenylation signal
    692..872     -  LTR            5' LTR (truncated): truncated 5' long terminal repeat (LTR) from HIV-1
    879..1460    -  CDS            nef (fragment): NEF_HV1H2 - Experimental evidence at protein level: Swiss-Prot protein existence level 1. Extracellular Nef protein targets CD4(+) T-lymphocytes for apoptosis by interacting with CXCR4 surface receptors. From Human immunodeficiency virus type 1 group M subtype B (isolate HXB2) (HIV-1).
   1397..1985    -  misc_feature   WPRE: woodchuck hepatitis virus posttranscriptional regulatory element
   1995..2059    -  misc_RNA       tracrRNA (fragment): trans-activating CRISPR RNA for the Streptococcus pyogenes CRISPR/Cas9 system
   2060..2093    -  protein_bind   loxP: Cre-mediated recombination occurs in the 8-bp core sequence (GCATACAT). Cre recombinase
   2147..2380    -  promoter       U6 promoter: RNA polymerase III promoter for human U6 snRNA
   2422..2539    -  misc_feature   cPPT/CTS: central polypurine tract and central termination sequence of HIV-1
   2589..2689    -  CDS            Rev (fragment): human immunodeficiency virus 1 (HIV-1) Rev protein; rev; enhances nuclear export of unspliced and incompletely spliced viral mRNAs
   3066..3299    -  misc_feature   RRE: The Rev response element (RRE) of HIV-1 allows for Rev-dependent mRNA export from the nucleus to the cytoplasm.
   3445..3808    -  CDS            HIV-1 gag (fragment): gag protein from human immunodeficiency virus 1; gag
   3792..3917    -  misc_feature   HIV-1 Ψ: packaging signal of human immunodeficiency virus type 1
   3964..4144    -  LTR            5' LTR (truncated): truncated 5' long terminal repeat (LTR) from HIV-1
   4162..4361    -  promoter       CMV promoter: human cytomegalovirus (CMV) immediate early promoter
   4362..4741    -  enhancer       CMV enhancer: human cytomegalovirus immediate early enhancer
   4896..4948    +  misc_feature   bom (fragment): basis of mobility region from pBR322
   5007..5111    +  promoter       AmpR promoter: bla
   5112..5972    +  CDS            AmpR: β-lactamase; bla; confers resistance to ampicillin, carbenicillin, and related antibiotics
   6143..6731    +  rep_origin     ori: high-copy-number ColE1/pMB1/pBR322/pUC origin of replication
   6914..7006    +  CDS            lacI (fragment): lac repressor; lacI; The lac repressor binds to the lac operator to inhibit transcription in E. coli. This inhibition can be relieved by adding lactose or isopropyl-β-D-thiogalactopyranoside (IPTG).
   7019..7040    +  protein_bind   CAP binding site: CAP binding activates transcription in the presence of cAMP. E. coli catabolite activator protein
   7055..7085    +  promoter       lac promoter: promoter for the E. coli lac operon
   7093..7109    +  protein_bind   lac operator: The lac repressor binds to the lac operator to inhibit transcription in E. coli. This inhibition can be relieved by adding lactose or isopropyl-β-D-thiogalactopyranoside (IPTG). lac repressor encoded by lacI
   7182..7303    -  polyA_signal   SV40 poly(A) signal: SV40 polyadenylation signal
   7298..7423    -  CDS            ble (fragment): BLE_KLEPN - Experimental evidence at protein level: Swiss-Prot protein existence level 1. Binding protein with a strong affinity to the bleomycin family of antibiotics. Binds to CL990; an antimitotic-antibiotic compound. From Klebsiella pneumoniae.
   7433..7807    -  CDS            BleoR: antibiotic-binding protein; Sh ble from Streptoalloteichus hindustanus; confers resistance to bleomycin, phleomycin, and Zeocin™
   7826..7873    -  promoter       EM7 promoter: synthetic bacterial promoter&nbsp
   7921..8250    -  promoter       SV40 promoter: SV40 enhancer and early promoter
   8264..390     -  rep_origin     f1 ori (across the origin) (sequence partly withheld): f1 bacteriophage origin of replication; arrow indicates direction of (+) strand synthesis
