[The description below was written by a language model from this plasmid's Addgene catalogue record and pLannotate feature annotations shown in this document.]
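Description:
p1071-Lenti-Single loxP is an empty lentiviral entry vector used to build Switch-OVER constructs of the CRISPR-Switch system, in which Cre recombination controls sgRNA activity so that two loci can be edited sequentially. The catalogue lists a pUC19 backbone. The annotated 8.3 kb sequence carries a high-copy ColE1/pUC origin, an ampicillin resistance gene with its own promoter, an f1 origin and lac promoter/operator remnants. Outside the viral genome there is also an SV40 promoter/EM7-driven BleoR (Zeocin) cassette with an SV40 poly(A) signal.

The viral portion has a third-generation-style layout. A CMV enhancer/promoter sits in front of a truncated HIV-1 5' LTR, followed by the Ψ packaging signal with a partial gag fragment, the RRE for Rev-dependent RNA export, and the cPPT/CTS. Downstream come the payload, a WPRE, a second truncated LTR and a bGH poly(A) signal. The payload itself is minimal: a human U6 RNA polymerase III promoter, a single loxP site, and a fragment of the S. pyogenes tracrRNA scaffold directly abutting the loxP site. The loxP element therefore sits within the guide RNA expression unit, where Cre-mediated recombination can change which functional sgRNA is produced.

The catalogue lists blasticidin as the selectable marker, but no blasticidin resistance gene appears in the feature table. This fits the depositor's note that the plasmid must be combined, by Gibson cloning, with a separate Switch-OVER insert plasmid supplying either an EF1a-blasticidin or an EF1a-puromycin cassette. On its own the vector encodes no mammalian selection marker within the LTRs and no Cas9.
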