Addgene plasmid #217892: p1071-Lenti-Single loxP
Purpose: (Empty Backbone) Lentiviral vector, entry vector for Lentiviral Switch-OVER
Depositing lab: Ulrich Elling. Depositing organization: Institut fuer Molekulare Biotechnologie (IMBA). Publication: CRISPR-Switch regulates sgRNA activity by Cre recombination for sequential editing of two loci. Chylinski K, Hubmann M, Hanna RE, Yanchus C, Michlits G, Uijttewaal ECH, Doench J, Schramek D, Elling U. Nat Commun. 2019 Nov 29;10(1):5454. doi: 10.1038/s41467-019-13403-y. PubMed 31784531.
Backbone
  Vector backbone: pUC19
  Modifications to backbone: This plasmid must be used with p931-SWITCH-OVER insert: EF1a-Blasti or p944-SWITCH-OVER insert: EF1a-Puro. For further information please refer to Supplementary Figure 11 – Construction of Switch-OVER vectors, Chylinski, K., Hubmann, M., Hanna, R.E. et al. CRISPR-Switch regulates sgRNA activity by Cre recombination for sequential editing of two loci. Nat Commun 10, 5454 (2019). https://doi.org/10.1038/s41467-019-13403-y
  Vector type: Mammalian Expression, Lentiviral, Cre/Lox, CRISPR
  Promoter: hU6
  Selectable markers: Blasticidin
Growth in bacteria
  Bacterial resistance: Ampicillin, 100 μg/mL
  Growth temperature: 37°C
  Growth strain: NEB Stable
  Copy number: High Copy
Gene/Insert
  Cloning method: Gibson Cloning
  Sequencing primers: 5′ GCATATACGATACAAGGCTGTTAGAGAG
Terms and licenses: Academic/Nonprofit Terms; Industry Terms: Not Available to Industry
How to cite: p1071-Lenti-Single loxP was a gift from Ulrich Elling (Addgene plasmid # 217892 ; http://n2t.net/addgene:217892 ; RRID:Addgene_217892)
